Addgene plasmid #64018: Luc-Hdm4-3'UTR-F2d5
Purpose: Luciferase reporter of human Hdm4 3'UTR F2 fragment mutant #5
Depositing lab: Lin He. Depositing organization: University of California, Berkeley. Publication: A positive feedback between p53 and miR-34 miRNAs mediates tumor suppression. Okada N, Lin CP, Ribeiro MC, Biton A, Lai G, He X, Bu P, Vogel H, Jablons DM, Keller AC, Wilkinson JE, He B, Speed TP, He L. Genes Dev. 2014 Mar 1;28(5):438-50. doi: 10.1101/gad.233585.113. Epub 2014 Feb 14. PubMed 24532687.
Backbone
  Vector backbone: pGL3-Control
  Backbone manufacturer: Promega
  Backbone size w/o insert (bp): 5256
  Total vector size (bp): 7447
  Modifications to backbone: att L1 and L2 cassette were first cloned to XbaI site for Gateway cloning
  Vector type: Mammalian Expression
Growth in bacteria
  Bacterial resistance: Ampicillin, 100 μg/mL
  Growth temperature: 37°C
  Growth strain: Top10
  Copy number: High Copy
Gene/Insert
  Gene/Insert name: HDMX (alt name: MDM4; MDMX; MRP1)
  Species: H. sapiens (human)
  Insert size (bp): 1795
  Entrez Gene: MDM4 (a.k.a. BMFS6, HDMX, MDMX, MRP1)
  Cloning method: Gateway Cloning
  Sequencing primers: 5′ GLprimer2; 3′ RVprimer4
Terms and licenses: Academic/Nonprofit Terms; Industry Terms: Not Available to Industry
Depositor comments: HDM4 3'UTR F2 fragment that one (#5) of three miR-34a target sites was deleted
How to cite: Luc-Hdm4-3'UTR-F2d5 was a gift from Lin He (Addgene plasmid # 64018 ; http://n2t.net/addgene:64018 ; RRID:Addgene_64018)
