[The description below was written by a language model from this plasmid's Addgene catalogue record and pLannotate feature annotations shown in this document.]
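Description:
Luc-Hdm4-3'UTR-F2d5 is a mammalian-expression firefly luciferase reporter built on a Promega pGL3-Control backbone that was first adapted for Gateway cloning by placing an att cassette at the XbaI site, immediately downstream of the luciferase stop codon. The plasmid is about 7.4 kb, is propagated in E. coli at high copy from a ColE1/pUC-type origin, and is selected with ampicillin through the β-lactamase gene; an f1 origin is also present. Upstream of the reporter unit sit the synthetic poly(A) signal and RNA polymerase II pause site typical of pGL3 vectors, which limit read-through transcription from the backbone.

The payload is a roughly 1.8 kb piece of the human MDM4 (HDMX/HDM4) 3' untranslated region, the "F2" fragment, flanked by attB1 and attB2 sites left by Gateway recombination and followed by an SV40 polyadenylation signal. It therefore becomes the 3'UTR of the luc+ transcript. In this variant one of the three miR-34a target sites in the fragment (site #5) has been deleted. Comparing luciferase output from this mutant with other versions of the fragment shows how much that site contributes to miR-34a-mediated repression, in the context of the p53/miR-34 regulatory relationship studied by the depositors.

One discrepancy is worth noting. The catalogue names pGL3-Control, which normally uses SV40 promoter and enhancer elements, but the feature annotation places an HSV thymidine kinase promoter directly upstream of luciferase and reports no SV40 promoter. The short GAL4, large T antigen, TcR and lacZα fragment calls are most likely incidental matches or backbone remnants, not functional elements.
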