Features (pLannotate 1.2.2; 15 found; start..end, strand, type, name):
     43..794     +  promoter       HSV TK promoter: herpes simplex virus thymidine kinase promoter
    830..2482    +  CDS            luciferase: firefly luciferase; luc+; enhanced luc+ version of the luciferase gene
   2490..2514    +  protein_bind   attB1: mutant version of attB; recombination site for the Gateway® BP reaction BP Clonase™
   2703..2719    +  CDS            GAL4 activation domain (fragment): activation domain of the GAL4 transcriptional activator; Saccharomyces cerevisiae GAL4 (truncated)
   4341..4365    -  protein_bind   attB2: mutant version of attB; recombination site for the Gateway® BP reaction BP Clonase™
   4407..4528    -  polyA_signal   SV40 poly(A) signal: SV40 polyadenylation signal
   4551..4619    -  CDS            large T antigen (fragment): large T antigen from SV40 (simian virus 40)
   4635..4767    +  CDS            TcR (fragment): tetracycline efflux protein; tet; confers resistance to tetracycline
   4947..5535    -  rep_origin     ori: high-copy-number ColE1/pMB1/pBR322/pUC origin of replication
   5706..6566    -  CDS            AmpR: β-lactamase; bla; confers resistance to ampicillin, carbenicillin, and related antibiotics
   6567..6671    -  promoter       AmpR promoter: bla
   6698..7126    +  rep_origin     f1 ori (sequence partly withheld): f1 bacteriophage origin of replication; arrow indicates direction of (+) strand synthesis
   7158..7225    -  CDS            lacZα (fragment): LacZα fragment of β-galactosidase; lacZ fragment
   7284..7332    +  polyA_signal   poly(A) signal: synthetic polyadenylation signal
   7346..7437    +  misc_feature   pause site: RNA polymerase II transcriptional pause signal from the human α2 globin gene
>Addgene plasmid #64018 | Luc-Hdm4-3'UTR-F2d5 | depositor full sequence | sequence record 106757 | Human Hdm4 3'UTR F2 fragment mutant #5
GGTACCGAGCTCTTACGCGTGCTAGCCCGGGCTCGAGATCTAAATGAGTCTTCGGACCTCGCGGGGGCCG
CTTAAGCGGTGGTTAGGGTTTGTCTGACGCGGGGGGAGGGGGAAGGAACGAAACACTCTCATTCGGAGGC
GGCTCGGGGTTTGGTCTTGGTGGCCACGGGCACGCAGAAGAGCGCCGCGATCCTCTTAAGCACCCCCCCG
CCCTCCGTGGAGGCGGGGGTTTGGTCGGCGGGTGGTAACTGGCGGGCCGCTGACTCGGGCGGGTCGCGCG
CCCCAGAGTGTGACCTTTTCGGTCTGCTCGCAGACCCCCGGGCGGCGCCGCCGCGGCGGCGACGGGCTCG
CTGGGTCCTAGGCTCCATGGGGACCGTATACGTGGACAGGCTCTGGAGCATCCGCACGACTGCGGTGATA
TTACCGGAGACCTTCTGCGGGACGAGCCGGGTCACGCGGCTGACGCGGAGCGTCCGTTGGGCGACAAACA
CCAGGACGGGGCACAGGTACACTATCTTGTCACCCGGAGGCGCGAGGGACTGCAGGAGCTTCAGGGAGTG
GCGCAGCTGCTTCATCCCCGTGGCCCGTTGCTCGCGTTTGCTGGCGGTGTCCCCGGAAGAAATATATTTG
CATGTCTTTAGTTCTATGATGACACAAACCCCGCCCAGCGTCTTGTCATTGGCGAATTCGAACACGCAGA
TGCAGTCGGGGCGGCGCGGTCCCAGGTCCACTTCGCATATTAAGGTGACGCGTGTGGCCTCGAACACCGA
GCGACCCTGCAGCGACCCGCTTAAAAGCTTGGCATTCCGGTACTGTTGGTAAAGCCACCATGGAAGACGC
CAAAAACATAAAGAAAGGCCCGGCGCCATTCTATCCGCTGGAAGATGGAACCGCTGGAGAGCAACTGCAT
AAGGCTATGAAGAGATACGCCCTGGTTCCTGGAACAATTGCTTTTACAGATGCACATATCGAGGTGGACA
TCACTTACGCTGAGTACTTCGAAATGTCCGTTCGGTTGGCAGAAGCTATGAAACGATATGGGCTGAATAC
AAATCACAGAATCGTCGTATGCAGTGAAAACTCTCTTCAATTCTTTATGCCGGTGTTGGGCGCGTTATTT
ATCGGAGTTGCAGTTGCGCCCGCGAACGACATTTATAATGAACGTGAATTGCTCAACAGTATGGGCATTT
CGCAGCCTACCGTGGTGTTCGTTTCCAAAAAGGGGTTGCAAAAAATTTTGAACGTGCAAAAAAAGCTCCC
AATCATCCAAAAAATTATTATCATGGATTCTAAAACGGATTACCAGGGATTTCAGTCGATGTACACGTTC
GTCACATCTCATCTACCTCCCGGTTTTAATGAATACGATTTTGTGCCAGAGTCCTTCGATAGGGACAAGA
CAATTGCACTGATCATGAACTCCTCTGGATCTACTGGTCTGCCTAAAGGTGTCGCTCTGCCTCATAGAAC
TGCCTGCGTGAGATTCTCGCATGCCAGAGATCCTATTTTTGGCAATCAAATCATTCCGGATACTGCGATT
TTAAGTGTTGTTCCATTCCATCACGGTTTTGGAATGTTTACTACACTCGGATATTTGATATGTGGATTTC
GAGTCGTCTTAATGTATAGATTTGAAGAAGAGCTGTTTCTGAGGAGCCTTCAGGATTACAAGATTCAAAG
TGCGCTGCTGGTGCCAACCCTATTCTCCTTCTTCGCCAAAAGCACTCTGATTGACAAATACGATTTATCT
AATTTACACGAAATTGCTTCTGGTGGCGCTCCCCTCTCTAAGGAAGTCGGGGAAGCGGTTGCCAAGAGGT
TCCATCTGCCAGGTATCAGGCAAGGATATGGGCTCACTGAGACTACATCAGCTATTCTGATTACACCCGA
GGGGGATGATAAACCGGGCGCGGTCGGTAAAGTTGTTCCATTTTTTGAAGCGAAGGTTGTGGATCTGGAT
ACCGGGAAAACGCTGGGCGTTAATCAAAGAGGCGAACTGTGTGTGAGAGGTCCTATGATTATGTCCGGTT
ATGTAAACAATCCGGAAGCGACCAACGCCTTGATTGACAAGGATGGATGGCTACATTCTGGAGACATAGC
TTACTGGGACGAAGACGAACACTTCTTCATCGTTGACCGCCTGAAGTCTCTGATTAAGTACAAAGGCTAT
CAGGTGGCTCCCGCTGAATTGGAATCCATCTTGCTCCAACACCCCAACATCTTCGACGCAGGTGTCGCAG
GTCTTCCCGACGATGACGCCGGTGAACTTCCCGCCGCCGTTGTTGTTTTGGAGCACGGAAAGACGATGAC
GGAAAAAGAGATCGTGGATTACGTCGCCAGTCAAGTAACAACCGCGAAAAAGTTGCGCGGAGGAGTTGTG
TTTGTGGACGAAGTACCGAAAGGTCTTACCGGAAAACTCGACGCAAGAAAAATCAGAGAGATCCTCATAA
AGGCCAAGAAGGGCGGAAAGATCGCCGTGTAATTCTATCACAAGTTTGTACAAAAAAGCAGGCTCCGCGG
CCGCCCCCTTCACCCCACCTGGTTTCTTTCTGCATGTCCCCTTTCACTTTCAAACCTCTTCATTTGGATG
TTAAATTATATGGTCACCTAGTTATAGGTAAGCCTTGTTCGAGTTGATATCTTGATTGTGAGGAAGGATC
TGTGTCATTGGAGCTTGTTTCTGCTGCAACGTGCTGTAGACTATGAATAATGAAATCACACCACATTACC
ATCAGATTTCTTGTTTTAGTTGTCAAATTAATATTTATGATTGTTATCTTGGGCGAAAAGTTCAGAGCAG
AGATGACAAATCATTAGAACAACGATGAATTTCAGTATTACGGCTAAAAAGTTCTTCTGTCTGAATATTA
ACTCACTCTCCTTCCAGTGTACTTCACAGTAATTGGTATGCTTTTTTATTTAATGCTTAAATCAAACTTT
ATAAAAATCTTAGACCAGATCTTTAATATGGTATGCCATTTCCCCAGTCTACCAATGGAATAGTATGGGT
TTCTAATCCTAGGCTTGTACAATGGATTGGAGTTGAGCCATGCCAGCCTCCACACTGCCACTAACTTCTG
TAATGTAAGATTGAGTCACTGCCAAGCATTTGAAATATGCAGTTGTGTTTTAATTATAATTTATGTATAG
TTAGATGTATGTAGTGCATTGTGTGGTATTATTTGGTTTGTAAGAATTTATTTTTAAGGGTCAAGGTCAT
TTGTAACATTTTGTGTGTGTCAATTCAATGCAATGTTGGCTGCCTTTTGAAGTCTTTGATATATTGGTGA
ATATTCTTCTGATCTATAATACAAAGCTATGTAATGTTACCTCTTGACTCGCTTTTGAAAGGAAGACAAT
TGTTAACTAGATATTTGAGTTTTTTCCCCTCAGAATTATGTGAATTTCTGATATATGGCTTTAGATACTG
TGAATCTGTTTTCCATTTAGTCAGTTATCTGCTTAAATTGTTCAGAACTATATCCTAACGAGCAATTAGT
TCTGATGGTTCTCCCAGTCATGAGTGTGCATGTGTGCAAGCATGTTTTGATCCTGATGCTACCTTTGCTA
AAAATGGCCATAGATTAGGAACTAGCTATGTTTTTAGAATCAAAGATGAACCGGTAAGCTGTCTCATGTA
CCAAACGTGAAATTTACAGTGTTTACAAATGTCTGGAATTTTGCACTGCCATAGGGAATGTTAAGGTTAC
TTGGCTGGAATTTATCAGACTTGTGAGTAAACAAGTTGAAGTTTAGCAGATGAGGGGGAATATTGAGGCC
CCTAAGGCTAAACAAAATAATCAGTATCTGAGATAGTGGCTAATGTGGCTCCCCAGGCCTAATTTGGGAA
CAGTTTTTCCTGATTGCTTTGAGAAGTACTTTCTTTTGACAGAAATTTTCATTCTGCTTGCTGCCATGGT
ATTCTCCCTTTATAGGAGCCATTGGATTTCTTTCCTTTTGTGGGAAATGTCCCATTAGCATTTTCAGATC
TTTTGATGTGCACTAATGCCATTATTGGTAATGCCGTTATTGGTGAATACAGCATAGTTAAATAAACTGT
TACAGTAAATCTACACTTGGATTTGCTGCACCTCTACCAATAGCCTTTTGAATGACTGAAAGTGTTAACA
GAGAAAGAGGCATGTCTGCAGAAAGAGATAGCTAATATTTTTTGGTACTTTATCTGAAATCCAAGATGCT
GCTTCCCCTGCAGGTTGTTTTCCTTCTTACGATCCTCATTGAATCCCCTCTGGGAGCACAGGACAGTTAG
TAGAACTCTCCATTTCTTTTTTTTTTAGACGGAGTCTCTCTCTGTCGCCCCGGCAAGGGTGGGCGCGCCG
ACCCAGCTTTCTTGTACAAAGTGGTGATCTAGAGTCGGGGCGGCCGGCCGCTTCGAGCAGACATGATAAG
ATACATTGATGAGTTTGGACAAACCACAACTAGAATGCAGTGAAAAAAATGCTTTATTTGTGAAATTTGT
GATGCTATTGCTTTATTTGTAACCATTATAAGCTGCAATAAACAAGTTAACAACAACAATTGCATTCATT
TTATGTTTCAGGTTCAGGGGGAGGTGTGGGAGGTTTTTTAAAGCAAGTAAAACCTCTACAAATGTGGTAA
AATCGATAAGGATCCGTCGACCGATGCCCTTGAGAGCCTTCAACCCAGTCAGCTCCTTCCGGTGGGCGCG
GGGCATGACTATCGTCGCCGCACTTATGACTGTCTTCTTTATCATGCAACTCGTAGGACAGGTGCCGGCA
GCGCTCTTCCGCTTCCTCGCTCACTGACTCGCTGCGCTCGGTCGTTCGGCTGCGGCGAGCGGTATCAGCT
CACTCAAAGGCGGTAATACGGTTATCCACAGAATCAGGGGATAACGCAGGAAAGAACATGTGAGCAAAAG
GCCAGCAAAAGGCCAGGAACCGTAAAAAGGCCGCGTTGCTGGCGTTTTTCCATAGGCTCCGCCCCCCTGA
CGAGCATCACAAAAATCGACGCTCAAGTCAGAGGTGGCGAAACCCGACAGGACTATAAAGATACCAGGCG
TTTCCCCCTGGAAGCTCCCTCGTGCGCTCTCCTGTTCCGACCCTGCCGCTTACCGGATACCTGTCCGCCT
TTCTCCCTTCGGGAAGCGTGGCGCTTTCTCATAGCTCACGCTGTAGGTATCTCAGTTCGGTGTAGGTCGT
TCGCTCCAAGCTGGGCTGTGTGCACGAACCCCCCGTTCAGCCCGACCGCTGCGCCTTATCCGGTAACTAT
CGTCTTGAGTCCAACCCGGTAAGACACGACTTATCGCCACTGGCAGCAGCCACTGGTAACAGGATTAGCA
GAGCGAGGTATGTAGGCGGTGCTACAGAGTTCTTGAAGTGGTGGCCTAACTACGGCTACACTAGAAGAAC
AGTATTTGGTATCTGCGCTCTGCTGAAGCCAGTTACCTTCGGAAAAAGAGTTGGTAGCTCTTGATCCGGC
AAACAAACCACCGCTGGTAGCGGTGGTTTTTTTGTTTGCAAGCAGCAGATTACGCGCAGAAAAAAAGGAT
CTCAAGAAGATCCTTTGATCTTTTCTACGGGGTCTGACGCTCAGTGGAACGAAAACTCACGTTAAGGGAT
TTTGGTCATGAGATTATCAAAAAGGATCTTCACCTAGATCCTTTTAAATTAAAAATGAAGTTTTAAATCA
ATCTAAAGTATATATGAGTAAACTTGGTCTGACAGTTACCAATGCTTAATCAGTGAGGCACCTATCTCAG
CGATCTGTCTATTTCGTTCATCCATAGTTGCCTGACTCCCCGTCGTGTAGATAACTACGATACGGGAGGG
CTTACCATCTGGCCCCAGTGCTGCAATGATACCGCGAGACCCACGCTCACCGGCTCCAGATTTATCAGCA
ATAAACCAGCCAGCCGGAAGGGCCGAGCGCAGAAGTGGTCCTGCAACTTTATCCGCCTCCATCCAGTCTA
TTAATTGTTGCCGGGAAGCTAGAGTAAGTAGTTCGCCAGTTAATAGTTTGCGCAACGTTGTTGCCATTGC
TACAGGCATCGTGGTGTCACGCTCGTCGTTTGGTATGGCTTCATTCAGCTCCGGTTCCCAACGATCAAGG
CGAGTTACATGATCCCCCATGTTGTGCAAAAAAGCGGTTAGCTCCTTCGGTCCTCCGATCGTTGTCAGAA
GTAAGTTGGCCGCAGTGTTATCACTCATGGTTATGGCAGCACTGCATAATTCTCTTACTGTCATGCCATC
CGTAAGATGCTTTTCTGTGACTGGTGAGTACTCAACCAAGTCATTCTGAGAATAGTGTATGCGGCGACCG
AGTTGCTCTTGCCCGGCGTCAATACGGGATAATACCGCGCCACATAGCAGAACTTTAAAAGTGCTCATCA
TTGGAAAACGTTCTTCGGGGCGAAAACTCTCAAGGATCTTACCGCTGTTGAGATCCAGTTCGATGTAACC
CACTCGTGCACCCAACTGATCTTCAGCATCTTTTACTTTCACCAGCGTTTCTGGGTGAGCAAAAACAGGA
AGGCAAAATGCCGCAAAAAAGGGAATAAGGGCGACACGGAAATGTTGAATACTCATACTCTTCCTTTTTC
AATATTATTGAAGCATTTATCAGGGTTATTGTCTCATGAGCGGATACATATTTGAATGTATTTAGAAAAA
TAAACAAATAGGGGTTCCGCGCACATTTCCCCGAAAAGTGCCACCTG
[124 nt withheld, positions 6698-6821]
C
[91 nt withheld, positions 6823-6913]
A
[49 nt withheld, positions 6915-6963]
CCTTTGACGTTGGAGTCCACGTTCTTT
[37 nt withheld, positions 6991-7027]
ACCCTATCTCGGTCTATTCTTTTGATTTATAAGGGATTTTGCCGATTTCGGCCTATTGGTTAAAAAATGA
GCTGATTTAACAAAAATTTAACGCGAATTTTAACAAAATATTAACGCTTACAATTTGCCATTCGCCATTC
AGGCTGCGCAACTGTTGGGAAGGGCGATCGGTGCGGGCCTCTTCGCTATTACGCCAGCCCAAGCTACCAT
GATAAGTAAGTAATATTAAGGTACGGGAGGTACTTGGAGCGGCCGCAATAAAATATCTTTATTTTCATTA
CATCTGTGTGTTGGTTTTTTGTGTGAATCGATAGTACTAACATACGCTCTCCATCAAAACAAAACGAAAC
AAAACAAACTAGCAAAATAGGCTGTCCCCAGTGCAAGTGCAGGTGCCAGAACATTTCTCTATCGATA
