>Addgene plasmid #64018 | Luc-Hdm4-3'UTR-F2d5 | addgene partial sequence | sequence record 115824 | RVprimer3 5'-CTAGCAAAATAGGCTGTCCC-3'
ACCGAAGCTCTTACGCGTGCTAGCCCGGGCTCGAGATCTAAATGAGTCTTCGGACCTCGCGGGGGCCGCT
TAAGCGGTGGTTAGGGTTTGTCTGACGCGGGGGGAGGGGGAAGGAACGAAACACTCTCATTCGGAGGCGG
CTCGGGGTTTGGTCTTGGTGGCCACGGGCACGCAGAAGAGCGCCGCGATCCTCTTAAGCACCCCCCCGCC
CTCCGTGGAGGCGGGGGTTTGGTCGGCGGGTGGTAACTGGCGGGCCGCTGACTCGGGCGGGTCGCGCGCC
CCAGAGTGTGACCTTTTCGGTCTGCTCGCAGACCCCCGGGCGGCGCCGCCGCGGCGGCGACGGGCTCGCT
GGGTCCTAGGCTCCATGGGGACCGTATACGTGGACAGGCTCTGGAGCATCCGCACGACTGCGGTGATATT
ACCGGAGACCTTCTGCGGGACGAGCCGGGTCACGCGGCTGACGCGGAGCGTCCGTTGGGCGACAAACACC
AGGACGGGGCACAGGTACACTATCTTGTCACCCGGAGGCGCGAGGGACTGCAGGAGCTTCAGGGAGTGGC
GCAGCTGCTTCATCCCCGTGGCCCGTTGCTCGCGTTTGCTGGCGGTGTCCCCGGAAGAAATATATTTGCA
TGTCTTTAGTTCTATGATGACACAAACCCCGCCCAGCGTCTTGTCATTGGCGAATTCGAACACGCAGATG
CAGTCGGGGCGGCGCGGTCCCAGGTCCACTTCGCATATTAAGGTGACGCGTGTGGCCTCGAACACCGAGC
GACCCTGCAGCGACCCGCTTAAAAGCTTGGCATTCCGGTACTGTTGGTAAAGCCACCATGGAAGACGCCA
AAAACATAAAGAAAGGCCCGGCGCCATTCTATC
