>Addgene plasmid #64018 | Luc-Hdm4-3'UTR-F2d5 | addgene partial sequence | sequence record 115825 | LucNRev 5'-CCTTATGCAGTTGCTCTCC-3'
CTTTCTTTATGTTTTTGGCGTCTTCCATGGTGGCTTTACCAACAGTACCGGAATGCCAAGCTTTTAAGCG
GGTCGCTGCAGGGTCGCTCGGTGTTCGAGGCCACACGCGTCACCTTAATATGCGAAGTGGACCTGGGACC
GCGCCGCCCCGACTGCATCTGCGTGTTCGAATTCGCCAATGACAAGACGCTGGGCGGGGTTTGTGTCATC
ATAGAACTAAAGACATGCAAATATATTTCTTCCGGGGACACCGCCAGCAAACGCGAGCAACGGGCCACGG
GGATGAAGCAGCTGCGCCACTCCCTGAAGCTCCTGCAGTCCCTCGCGCCTCCGGGTGACAAGATAGTGTA
CCTGTGCCCCGTCCTGGTGTTTGTCGCCCAACGGACGCTCCGCGTCAGCCGCGTGACCCGGCTCGTCCCG
CAGAAGGTCTCCGGTAATATCACCGCAGTCGTGCGGATGCTCCAGAGCCTGTCCACGTATACGGTCCCCA
TGGAGCCTAGGACCCAGCGAGCCCGTCGCCGCCGCGGCGGCGCCGCCCGGGGGTCTGCGAGCAGACCGAA
AAGGTCACACTCTGGGGCGCGCGACCCGCCCGAGTCAGCGGCCCGCCAGTTACCACCCGCCGACCAAACC
CCCGCCTCCACGGAGGGCGGGGGGGTGCTTAAGAGGATCGCGGCGCTCTTCTGCGTGCCCGTGGCCACCA
AGACCAAACCCCGAGCCGCCTCCGAATGAGAGTGTTTCGTTCCTTCCCCCTCCCCCCGCGTCAGACAAAC
CCTAACCACCGCTTAAGCGGCCCCCGCGAGGTCCGAAGACTCATTTAGATCTCGAGCCCGGGCTAGCACG
