>Addgene plasmid #64018 | Luc-Hdm4-3'UTR-F2d5 | addgene partial sequence | sequence record 117036 | EBV-rev 5'-GTGGTTTGTCCAAACTCATC-3'
GGCCGGCCGCCCCGACTCTAGATCACCACTTTGTACAAGAAAGCTGGGTCGGCGCGCCCACCCTTGCCGG
GGCGACAGAGAGAGACTCCGTCTAAAAAAAAAAGAAATGGAGAGTTCTACTAACTGTCCTGTGCTCCCAG
AGGGGATTCAATGAGGATCGTAAGAAGGAAAACAACCTGCAGGGGAAGCAGCATCTTGGATTTCAGATAA
AGTACCAAAAAATATTAGCTATCTCTTTCTGCAGACATGCCTCTTTCTCTGTTAACACTTTCAGTCATTC
AAAAGGCTATTGGTAGAGGTGCAGCAAATCCAAGTGTAGATTTACTGTAACAGTTTATTTAACTATGCTG
TATTCACCAATAACGGCATTACCAATAATGGCATTAGTGCACATCAAAAGATCTGAAAATGCTAATGGGA
CATTTCCCACAAAAGGAAAGAAATCCAATGGCTCCTATAAAGGGAGAATACCATGGCAGCAAGCAGAATG
AAAATTTCTGTCAAAAGAAAGTACTTCTCAAAGCAATCAGGAAAAACTGTTCCCAAATTAGGCCTGGGGA
GCCACATTAGCCACTATCTCAGATACTGATTATTTTGTTTAGCCTTAGGGGCCTCAATATTCCCCCTCAT
CTGCTAAACTTCAACTTGTTTACTCACAAGTCTGATAAATTCCAGCCAAGTAACCTTAACATTCCCTATG
GCAGTGCAAAATTCCAGACATTTGTAAACACTGTAAATTTCACGTTTGGTACATGAGACAGCTTACCGGT
TCATCTTTGATTCTAAAAACATAGCTAGTTCCTAATCTATGGCCATTTTTAGCAAAGGTAGCATCAGGAT
CAAAACATGCTTGCACACATGCACACTCATGACTGGGAGAACC
